Addgene plasmid #63845: yqhD-RFP
Purpose: This plasmid is designed as a bacterial oxidative stress sensor
Depositing lab: Howard Salis. Depositing organization: Pennsylvania State University.
Backbone
  Vector backbone: P15A
  Vector type: Bacterial Expression
Growth in bacteria
  Bacterial resistance: Ampicillin, 100 μg/mL
  Growth temperature: 37°C
  Growth strain: DH10B
  Copy number: Low Copy
Gene/Insert
  Gene/Insert name: yqhD, mRFP1 and GFPmut3b
  Mutation: Gene is translationally fused to RFP
  Tag / fusion protein: mRFP1 (C terminal on insert)
  Cloning method: Restriction Enzyme; 5′ cloning site unknown (unknown if destroyed); 3′ cloning site unknown (unknown if destroyed)
  Sequencing primers: 5′ RNAde-BB-3 (tacggacgaccttcaccttc)
Terms and licenses: Academic/Nonprofit Terms; Industry Terms: Not Available to Industry
How to cite: yqhD-RFP was a gift from Howard Salis (Addgene plasmid # 63845 ; http://n2t.net/addgene:63845 ; RRID:Addgene_63845)
