[The description below was written by a language model from this plasmid's Addgene catalogue record and pLannotate feature annotations shown in this document.]
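Description:
yqhD-RFP is a low-copy bacterial expression plasmid built on a p15A-origin backbone and designed as an oxidative stress sensor for E. coli. It is selected with ampicillin through a β-lactamase gene driven by its own promoter. The 5,735-nt annotated sequence also contains an f1 phage origin and several leftover fragments from earlier cloning: partial ColE1-type and RSF origins, a bom fragment, and truncated tetracycline and chloramphenicol resistance genes. These fragments are unlikely to be functional. The p15A origin makes the plasmid compatible with a co-resident ColE1-type plasmid.

The sensing module is a piece of the E. coli yqhC–yqhD locus. The feature table shows a short reverse-oriented fragment of yqhC, then the intergenic region, then only the first part of the yqhD coding sequence. This fragment lies directly upstream of mRFP1, which fits the catalogue note that the gene is translationally fused to RFP at its C terminus. The record does not name the promoter, but this layout suggests that red fluorescence reports on the native yqhD upstream regulatory and translation initiation region. That would link the RFP signal to the stress response the plasmid is meant to detect.

Downstream of mRFP1 is a partial match to a J23119-family constitutive promoter, followed by a second fluorescent protein gene. The annotation software labels this gene hfriFP, but the catalogue lists the insert as GFPmut3b, so it is most likely the GFP. A constitutively expressed GFP could serve as an internal reference for normalising the red signal, though the record does not say this. The cassette ends with rrnB T1 and T2 terminators, which insulate it from the adjacent resistance gene.
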