Features (pLannotate 1.2.2; 19 found; start..end, strand, type, name):
      1..22      +  misc_feature   bom (fragment): basis of mobility region from pBR322
    121..176     -  rep_origin     RSF ori (fragment): Plasmids containing the RSF 1030 origin of replication can be propagated in E. coli cells that contain additional plasmids with compatible origins.
    264..809     -  rep_origin     p15A ori: Plasmids containing the medium-copy-number p15A origin of replication can be propagated in E. coli cells that contain a second plasmid with the ColE1 origin.
    848..966     -  CDS            TcR (fragment): tetracycline efflux protein; tet; confers resistance to tetracycline
    976..994     +  promoter       tet promoter (fragment): E. coli promoter for tetracycline efflux protein gene
   1067..1120    -  CDS            yqhC (fragment): YQHC_ECOLI - Protein predicted: Swiss-Prot protein existence level 4. From Escherichia coli (strain K12).
   1257..1391    +  CDS            yqhD (fragment): YQHD_ECOLI - Experimental evidence at protein level: Swiss-Prot protein existence level 1. NADP-dependent ADH activity. From Escherichia coli (strain K12).
   1407..2075    +  CDS            mRFP1: mRFP1 is a basic (constitutively fluorescent) red fluorescent protein published in 2002, derived from Discosoma sp.. It is reported to be a somewhat slowly-maturing monomer with low acid sensitivity.
   2153..2177    +  promoter       J23119(SpeI) promoter (fragment): bacterial promoter (Registry of Standard Biological Parts BBa J23119) modified to end with an SpeI site
   2236..2949    +  CDS            hfriFP: hfriFP is a fluorescent protein published in 2013, derived from Herbaspirillum frisingense.
   3022..3108    +  terminator     rrnB T1 terminator: Escherichia coli rrnB; transcription terminator T1 from the E. coli rrnB gene
   3242..3357    +  ncRNA          5S rRNA: Accession: RF00001 - 5S ribosomal RNA
   3361..3447    +  terminator     rrnB T1 terminator: Escherichia coli rrnB; transcription terminator T1 from the E. coli rrnB gene
   3539..3566    +  terminator     rrnB T2 terminator: transcription terminator T2 from the E. coli rrnB gene
   3585..3674    +  promoter       AmpR promoter: bla
   3677..4537    +  CDS            AmpR: β-lactamase; bla; confers resistance to ampicillin, carbenicillin, and related antibiotics
   4579..5034    +  rep_origin     f1 ori (sequence partly withheld): f1 bacteriophage origin of replication; arrow indicates direction of (+) strand synthesis
   5145..5378    +  rep_origin     ori (fragment): high-copy-number ColE1/pMB1/pBR322/pUC origin of replication
   5589..5734    -  CDS            CmR (fragment): chloramphenicol acetyltransferase; cat; confers resistance to chloramphenicol
>Addgene plasmid #63845 | yqhD-RFP | depositor full sequence | sequence record 106568 | Full Sequence
TAGCGGAGTGTATACTGGCTTACTATGTTGGCACTGATGAGGGTGTCAGTGAAGTGCTTCATGTGGCAGG
AGAAAAAAGGCTGCACCGGTGCGTCAGCAGAATATGTGATACAGGATATATTCCGCTTCCTCGCTCACTG
ACTCGCTACGCTCGGTCGTTCGACTGCGGCGAGCGGAAATGGCTTACGAACGGGGCGGAGATTTCCTGGA
AGATGCCAGGAAGATACTTAACAGGGAAGTGAGAGGGCCGCGGCAAAGCCGTTTTTCCATAGGCTCCGCC
CCCCTGACAAGCATCACGAAATCTGACGCTCAAATCAGTGGTGGCGAAACCCGACAGGACTATAAAGATA
CCAGGCGTTTCCCCCTGGCGGCTCCCTCGTGCGCTCTCCTGTTCCTGCCTTTCGGTTTACCGGTGTCATT
CCGCTGTTATGGCCGCGTTTGTCTCATTCCACGCCTGACACTCAGTTCCGGGTAGGCAGTTCGCTCCAAG
CTGGACTGTATGCACGAACCCCCCGTTCAGTCCGACCGCTGCGCCTTATCCGGTAACTATCGTCTTGAGT
CCAACCCGGAAAGACATGCAAAAGCACCACTGGCAGCAGCCACTGGTAATTGATTTAGAGGAGTTAGTCT
TGAAGTCATGCGCCGGTTAAGGCTAAACTGAAAGGACAAGTTTTGGTGACTGCGCTCCTCCAAGCCAGTT
ACCTCGGTTCAAAGAGTTGGTAGCTCAGAGAACCTTCGAAAAACCGCCCTGCAAGGCGGTTTTTTCGTTT
TCAGAGCAAGAGATTACGCGCAGACCAAAACGATCTCAAGAAGATCATCTTATTAATCAGATAAAATATT
TCTAGGATCATGAGCCCGAAGTGGCGAGCCCGATCTTCCCCATCGGTGATGTCGGCGATATAGGCGCCAG
CAACCGCACCTGTGGCGCCGGTGATGCCGGCCACGATGCGTCCGGCGTAGAGGATCTGCTCATGTTTGAC
AGCTTATCATCGATGCATAATGTGCCTGTCAAATGGACGAAGCAGGGATTCTGCAAACCCTATGCTACTC
CCTCGAGCCGGATCCAGCGTAATTTCTTAGGAATAATGCGGCAATTTGATTGTGCGCAATTTTGTAGCAT
TTCTCCAGCACTCTGGAGAAATAGGCAAGACATTGGCAGAAATGAGCATTGAGAGCCAGGGCGCTGGCGA
TCACAATGAAAAACATCAGGCAGATCGTTCTCTGCCCTCATATTGGCCCAGCAAAGGGAGCAAGTAATGA
ACAACTTTAATCTGCACACCCCAACCCGCATTCTGTTTGGTAAAGGCGCAATCGCTGGTTTACGCGAACA
AATTCCTCACGATGCTCGCGTATTGATTACCTACGGCGGCGGCAGCGTGAAAAAAACCGGGAATTCTAAA
AATCTGAGCTCTGAAGACGTTATCAAAGAGTTCATGCGTTTCAAAGTTCGTATGGAAGGTTCCGTTAACG
GTCACGAGTTCGAAATCGAAGGTGAAGGTGAAGGTCGTCCGTACGAAGGTACCCAGACCGCTAAACTGAA
AGTTACCAAAGGTGGTCCGCTGCCGTTCGCTTGGGACATCCTGTCCCCGCAGTTCCAGTACGGTTCCAAA
GCTTACGTTAAACACCCGGCTGACATCCCGGACTACCTGAAACTGTCCTTCCCGGAAGGTTTCAAATGGG
AACGTGTTATGAACTTCGAAGACGGTGGTGTTGTTACCGTTACCCAGGACTCCTCCCTGCAAGACGGTGA
GTTCATCTACAAAGTTAAACTGCGTGGTACCAACTTCCCGTCCGACGGTCCGGTTATGCAGAAAAAAACC
ATGGGTTGGGAAGCTTCCACCGAACGTATGTACCCGGAAGACGGTGCTCTGAAAGGTGAAATCAAAATGC
GTCTGAAACTGAAAGACGGTGGTCACTACGACGCTGAAGTTAAAACCACCTACATGGCTAAAAAACCGGT
TCAGCTGCCGGGTGCTTACAAAACCGACATCAAACTGGACATCACCTCCCACAACGAAGACTACACCATC
GTTGAACAGTACGAACGTGCTGAAGGTCGTCACTCCACCGGTGCTTAATAAGGCCGGCCGTGCTAGTGTA
GAAATAGCCGCCAGTTCCGCTGGCGGCATTTTAACTTTCTTTAGTACTAGTATTGACAGCTAGCTCAGTC
CTAGGTACTGTGCTAGCACCCCAATCGACGTCATACTAGAATCGGGTCACGGAGGTACAATAATAATGCG
TAAACTCGAGGAACTTTTCACGGGGGTCGTCCCAATTCTGGTAGAATTAGACGGTGATGTAAACGGGCAC
AAGTTTAGCGTCAGCGGAGAGGGCGAGGGGGACGCCACCTACGGTAAACTTACCCTTAAGTTTATTTGCA
CGACGGGCAAATTACCCGTTCCGTGGCCAACGCTCGTCACTACTTTCGGCTACGGCGTTCAGTGCTTCGC
GAGATATCCGGATCACATGAAGCAGCACGATTTCTTCAAGTCGGCCATGCCAGAGGGTTACGTTCAGGAG
AGAACTATATTTTTCAAGGACGACGGCAATTACAAGACACGCGCCGAAGTCAAGTTCGAAGGCGATACCC
TGGTTAACCGTATCGAGTTAAAAGGTATCGATTTTAAAGAAGACGGAAACATTCTCGGTCACAAACTCGA
ATACAACTATAACAGCCATAATGTCTACATTATGGCTGACAAACAGAAGAACGGCATTAAGGTTAACTTC
AAAATTCGCCACAACATCGAAGACGGTAGCGTCCAACTAGCAGACCATTATCAACAAAATACTCCTATCG
GCGACGGCCCAGTCCTTTTACCAGACAACCATTACCTTAGCACACAAAGCGCCCTTAGCAAAGATCCCAA
CGAGAAGCGCGACCACATGGTCCTTCTCGAATTTGTCACAGCGGCAGGGATCACCCACGGCATGGACGAA
CTCTACAAATAATAATTAATTAAAAAAAAAAACCCCGCCCCTGACAGGGCGGGGTTTTTTTTTCTAATAT
GCGGCCGCCATCAAATAAAACGAAAGGCTCAGTCGAAAGACTGGGCCTTTCGTTTTATCTGTTGTTTGTC
GGTGAACGCTCTCCTGAGTAGGACAAATCCGCCGCCCTAGAGCATGCGCGTTCGGCTGCGGCGAGCGGTA
TCAGGCTTGGCTGTTTTGGCGGATGAGAGAAGATTTTCAGCCTGATACAGATTAAATCAGAACGCAGAAG
CGGTCTGATAAAACAGAATTTGCCTGGCGGCAGTAGCGCGGTGGTCCCACCTGACCCCATGCCGAACTCA
GAAGTGAAACGCCGTAGCGCCGATGGTAGTGTGGGGTCTCCCCATGCGAGAGTAGGGAACTGCCAGGCAT
CAAATAAAACGAAAGGCTCAGTCGAAAGACTGGGCCTTTCGTTTTATCTGTTGTTTGTCGGTGAACGCTC
TCCTGAGTAGGACAAATCCGCCGGGAGCGGATTTGAACGTTGCGAAGCAACGGCCCGGAGGGTGGCGGGC
AGGACGCCCGCCATAAACTGCCAGGCATCAAATTAAGCAGAAGGCCATCCTGACGGATGGCCTTTTTGCG
TTTCTACAAACTCTTTTGTTTATTTTTCTAAATACATTCAAATATGTATCCGCTCATGAGACAATAACCC
TGATAAATGCTTCAATAATATTGAAAAAGGAAGACTATGAGTATTCAACATTTCCGTGTCGCCCTTATTC
CCTTTTTTGCGGCATTTTGCCTTCCTGTTTTTGCTCACCCAGAAACGCTGGTGAAAGTAAAAGATGCTGA
AGATCAGTTGGGTGCACGAGTGGGTTACATCGAACTGGATCTCAACAGCGGTAAGATCCTTGAGAGTTTT
CGCCCCGAAGAACGTTTTCCAATGATGAGCACTTTTAAAGTTCTGCTATGTGGCGCGGTATTATCCCGTG
TTGACGCCGGGCAAGAGCAACTCGGTCGCCGCATACACTATTCTCAGAATGACTTGGTTGAGTACTCACC
AGTCACAGAAAAGCATCTTACGGATGGCATGACAGTAAGAGAATTATGCAGTGCTGCCATAACCATGAGT
GATAACACTGCGGCCAACTTACTTCTGACAACGATCGGAGGACCGAAGGAGCTAACCGCTTTTTTGCACA
ACATGGGGGATCATGTAACTCGCCTTGATCGTTGGGAACCGGAGCTGAATGAAGCCATACCAAACGACGA
GCGTGACACCACGATGCCTGCAGCAATGGCAACAACGTTGCGCAAACTATTAACTGGCGAACTACTTACT
CTAGCTTCCCGGCAACAATTAATAGACTGGATGGAGGCGGATAAAGTTGCAGGACCACTTCTGCGCTCGG
CCCTTCCGGCTGGCTGGTTTATTGCTGATAAATCTGGAGCCGGTGAGCGTGGGTCTCGCGGTATCATTGC
AGCACTGGGGCCAGATGGTAAGCCCTCCCGTATCGTAGTTATCTACACGACGGGGAGTCAGGCAACTATG
GATGAACGAAATAGACAGATCGCTGAGATAGGTGCCTCACTGATTAAGCATTGGTAACTGTCAGACCAAG
TTTACTCATATATACTTTAGATTGATT
[125 nt withheld, positions 4578-4702]
C
[141 nt withheld, positions 4704-4844]
CCTTTGACGTTGGAGTCCACGTTCTTTAATAGTGGACTCTTGTTCCAAACTTGAACAACACTCAACCCTA
TCTCGGGCTATTCTTTTGATTTATAAGGGATTTTGCCGATTTCGGCCTATTGGTTAAAAAATGAGCTGAT
TTAACAAAAATTTAACGCGAATTTTAACAAAATATTAACGTTTACAATTTAAAAGGATCTAGGTGAAGAT
CCTTTTTGATAATCTCATGACCAAAATCCCTTAACGTGAGTTTTCGTTCCACTGAGCGTCAGACCCCGTA
GAAAAGATCAAAGGATCTTCTTGAGATCCTTTTTTTCTGCGCGTAATCTGCTGCTTGCAAACAAAAAAAC
CACCGCTACCAGCGGTGGTTTGTTTGCCGGATCAAGAGCTACCAACTCTTTTTCCGAAGGTAACTGGCTT
CAGCAGAGCGCAGATACCAAATACTGTCCTTCTAGTGTAGCCGTAGTTAGGCCACCACTTCAAGAACTCT
GTAGCACCGCCTACATACCTCGCTCTGCTAATCCTGTTACCAGTCAGGCATTTGAGAAGCACACGGTCAC
ACTGCTTCCGGTAGTCAATAAACCGGTAAACCAGCAATAGACATAAGCGGCTATTTAACGACCCTGCCCT
GAACCGACGACCGGGTCGAATTTGCTTTCGAATTTCTGCCATTCATCCGCTTATTATCACTTATTCAGGC
GTAGCACCAGGCGTTTAAGGGCACCAATAACTGCCTTAAAAAAATTACGCCCCGCCCTGCCACTCATCGC
AGTACTGTTGTAATTCATTAAGCATTCTGCCGACATGGAAGCCATCACAGACGGCATGATGAACCTGAAT
CGCCAGCGGCATCAGCACCTTGTCGCCTTGCGTATAATATTTGCCCATGGC
