>Addgene plasmid #63845 | yqhD-RFP | addgene partial sequence | sequence record 107770 | p15A-F 5'-gattacgcgcagaccaaaac-3'
TATTTCTAGGATCATGAGCCCGAAGTGGCGAGCCCGATCTTCCCCATCGGTGATGTCGGCGATATAGGCG
CCAGCAACCGCACCTGTGGCGCCGGTGATGCCGGCCACGATGCGTCCGGCGTAGAGGATCTGCTCATGTT
TGACAGCTTATCATCGATGCATAATGTGCCTGTCAAATGGACGAAGCAGGGATTCTGCAAACCCTATGCT
ACTCCCTCGAGCCGGATCCAGCGTAATTTCTTAGGAATAATGCGGCAATTTGATTGTGCGCAATTTTGTA
GCATTTCTCCAGCACTCTGGAGAAATAGGCAAGACATTGGCAGAAATGAGCATTGAGAGCCAGGGCGCTG
GCGATCACAATGAAAAACATCAGGCAGATCGTTCTCTGCCCTCATATTGGCCCAGCAAAGGGAGCAAGTA
ATGAACAACTTTAATCTGCACACCCCAACCCGCATTCTGTTTGGTAAAGGCGCAATCGCTGGTTTACGCG
AACAAATTCCTCACGATGCTCGCGTATTGATTACCTACGGCGGCGGCAGCGTGAAAAAAACCGGGAATTC
TAAAAATCTGAGCTCTGAAGACGTTATCAAAGAGTTCATGCGTTTCAAAGTTCGTATGGAAGGTTCCGTT
AACGGTCACGAGTTCGAAATCGAAGGTGAAGGTGAAGGTCGTCCGTACGAAGGTACCCAGACCGCT
