>Addgene plasmid #63845 | yqhD-RFP | addgene partial sequence | sequence record 107773 | jkRFP-R 5'-gctttggaaccgtactggaa-3'
TTTGGTAACTTTCAGTTTAGCGGTCTGGGTACCTTCGTACGGACGACCTTCACCTTCACCTTCGATTTCG
AACTCGTGACCGTTAACGGAACCTTCCATACGAACTTTGAAACGCATGAACTCTTTGATAACGTCTTCAG
AGCTCAGATTTTTAGAATTCCCGGTTTTTTTCACGCTGCCGCCGCCGTAGGTAATCAATACGCGAGCATC
GTGAGGAATTTGTTCGCGTAAACCAGCGATTGCGCCTTTACCAAACAGAATGCGGGTTGGGGTGTGCAGA
TTAAAGTTGTTCATTACTTGCTCCCTTTGCTGGGCCAATATGAGGGCAGAGAACGATCTGCCTGATGTTT
TTCATTGTGATCGCCAGCGCCCTGGCTCTCAATGCTCATTTCTGCCAATGTCTTGCCTATTTCTCCAGAG
TGCTGGAGAAATGCTACAAAATTGCGCACAATCAAATTGCCGCATTATTCCTAAGAAATTACGCTGGATC
CGGCTCGAGGGAGTAGCATAGGGTTTGCAGAATCCCTGCTTCGTCCATTTGACAGGCACATTATGCATCG
ATGATAAGCTGTCAAACATGAGCAGATCCTCTACGCCGGACGCATCGTGGCCGGCATCACCGGCGCCACA
GGTGCGGTTGCTGGCGCCTATATCGCCGACATCACCGATGGGGAAGATCGGGCTCGCCACTTC
